Addgene plasmid #198741: PAM2
Purpose: pGAPDH-GFP, Geneticin resistance
Depositing lab: Chantal Abergel. Depositing organization: CNRS UMR 7256, Laboratoire Information Genomique et Structurale. Publication: Genetic manipulation of giant viruses and their host, Acanthamoeba castellanii. Philippe N, Shukla A, Abergel C, Bisio H. Nat Protoc. 2023 Nov 14. doi: 10.1038/s41596-023-00910-y. PubMed 37964008.
Backbone
  Vector backbone: PAM2
  Backbone size w/o insert (bp): 5876
  Total vector size (bp): 5876
  Vector type: Acanthamoeba expression
  Selectable markers: Neomycin (select with G418)
Growth in bacteria
  Bacterial resistance: Ampicillin, 100 μg/mL
  Growth temperature: 37°C
  Growth strain: DH5alpha
  Copy number: Unknown
Gene/Insert
  Gene/Insert name: GFP
  Insert size (bp): 720
  Promoter: pGAPDH
  Cloning method: Restriction Enzyme; 5′ cloning site BglII (not destroyed); 3′ cloning site NdeI (not destroyed)
  Sequencing primers: 5′ AGATCTATATGCAACCCTGTGACGAG; 3′ CATATGTCTTAGTGAGAGAGTGGTG
Terms and licenses: Academic/Nonprofit Terms; Industry Terms: Not Available to Industry
How to cite: PAM2 was a gift from Chantal Abergel (Addgene plasmid # 198741 ; http://n2t.net/addgene:198741 ; RRID:Addgene_198741)
