[The description below was written by a language model from this plasmid's Addgene catalogue record and pLannotate feature annotations shown in this document.]
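Description:
PAM2 is an expression plasmid for the amoeba Acanthamoeba castellanii, built as an E. coli shuttle vector of roughly 5.9 kb (the catalogue lists 5,876 bp, while the sequenced record is 5,858 nt). In bacteria it is maintained through a high-copy ColE1/pUC-type origin and selected with ampicillin via the β-lactamase gene and its own promoter. An f1 phage origin is also present, along with small annotated remnants (lacZα, bom, rop and SV40 large T antigen fragments) that are leftovers from ancestral cloning vectors rather than functional parts.

The payload is a 720 bp GFP open reading frame, annotated as EGFP, placed under a GAPDH promoter according to the catalogue entry. That promoter is not itself annotated in the feature table, but the unannotated region upstream of the EGFP coding sequence is where it would be expected to sit. The catalogue lists BglII and NdeI as retained 5′ and 3′ cloning sites, so the corresponding segment can in principle be exchanged by restriction cloning. The record does not spell out the species origin of the GAPDH promoter. A second cassette carries the neo (nptII) aminoglycoside phosphotransferase gene, which confers Geneticin (G418) resistance for selecting transfected amoebae. It is followed by a synthetic polyadenylation signal, and SV40 early promoter sequences are annotated upstream, although the record does not state which element actually drives neo expression in Acanthamoeba.

The plasmid comes from a toolkit for genetic manipulation of giant viruses and their Acanthamoeba host, where it serves as a fluorescent reporter and selectable expression vector.
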