Features (pLannotate 1.2.2; 14 found; start..end, strand, type, name):
    744..1463    +  CDS            EGFP: the original enhanced GFP (Yang et al., 1996) mammalian codon-optimized
   1529..1597    -  CDS            large T antigen (fragment): large T antigen from SV40 (simian virus 40)
   1621..1688    +  CDS            lacZα (fragment): LacZα fragment of β-galactosidase; lacZ fragment
   1692..2120    +  rep_origin     f1 ori (sequence partly withheld): f1 bacteriophage origin of replication; arrow indicates direction of (+) strand synthesis
   2148..2199    -  misc_feature   bom (fragment): basis of mobility region from pBR322
   2305..2602    +  promoter       SV40 promoter: SV40 enhancer and early promoter
   2789..2809    +  promoter       SRα promoter (fragment): hybrid promoter consisting of the SV40 early promoter plus part of the long terminal repeat of human T-lymphotrophic virus 1
   2855..3646    +  CDS            neo: KKA2_KLEPN - Also known as kan, nptII. Experimental evidence at protein level: Swiss-Prot protein existence level 1. Resistance to kanamycin, neomycin, paromomycin, ribostamycin, butirosin and gentamicin B. From Klebsiella pneumoniae.
   3713..3761    +  polyA_signal   poly(A) signal: synthetic polyadenylation signal
   3781..3835    -  misc_feature   bom (fragment): basis of mobility region from pBR322
   3937..3972    -  CDS            rop (fragment): Rop protein, which maintains plasmids at low copy number; rop
   4067..4171    +  promoter       AmpR promoter: bla
   4172..5032    +  CDS            AmpR: β-lactamase; bla; confers resistance to ampicillin, carbenicillin, and related antibiotics
   5203..5791    +  rep_origin     ori: high-copy-number ColE1/pMB1/pBR322/pUC origin of replication
>Addgene plasmid #198741 | PAM2 | addgene full sequence | sequence record 391169 | Addgene NGS Result
AGATCTATATGCAACCCTGTGACGAGAGACAGGGAGTGCTGTTAGAGAAGAGCGCACATTCAGCGCTCAA
GTGGTCTTGCGTTTGGTGTCAGCACGAGGTGCGCCAGACCCAGGTCGCACGCAGGCCCCTCAGCGCGGTC
GCCGTGTGTTGGTATTGTGTGCCTGAGTGATGCGGAATGCGTTCTGCTTGTAGGCGTACGAGACCGACGC
CAGGCGGCCTGTCGTGCTGGGCTCGTCCGCGGCAGGCTCTGTAGGGCTGGCGCGGAGTGGGCGATCGTCC
TCCCGCCGCGAGGAAACAGCAACGGACAGGCTTCATTGCCACCTCATCGCCGCTTTCGCGCTCGAGGCCA
GGGCGTGGCGAGCAGGTAAGAATCTGAGAAGTTGAATTGTGAATTAACACAAAGAAGACGAACGAACCCG
CCGTGGTATGGAAGAAGGCCACCTCAACCAATCTCAAGATCACCTCCTAATCGTCCAACCCGGCCTACAA
TCGCGCACATCAGCACTCGATCTCGCACTTCGGTCCGTTTGGCCCTCGAGCCAAAGCCAAGCAGTTTTCC
AGGCACCGTTGAAGTGCGAATAGATGAAATTTCCGGTCTACCCCAATGACATGGCGTTTTGTCACAACAC
ATGGCGCTGTGCTGGTGGTCTCGGTGGGGCCTATTTATTTGGAGTTGTTTGCTTGCTCTCTTTCATCTTT
GTCTTCCTACACAGCAGCAAACACCACTCTCTCACTAAGACATATGGTGAGCAAGGGCGAGGAGCTGTTC
ACCGGGGTGGTGCCCATCCTGGTCGAGCTGGACGGCGACGTAAACGACCACAAGTTCAGCGTGTCCGGCG
AGGGCGAGGGCGATGCCACCTACGGCAAGCTGACCCTGAAGTTCATCTGCACCACCGGCAAGCTGCCCGT
GCCCTGGCCCACCCTCGTGACCACCCTGACCTACGGCGTGCAGTGCTTCAGCCGCTACCCCGACCACATG
AAGCAGCACGACTTCTTCAAGTCCGCCATGCCCGAAGGCTACGTCCAGGAGCGCACCATCTTCTTCAAGG
ACGACGGCAACTACAAGACCCGCGCCGAGGTGAAGTTCGAGGGCGACACCCTGGTGAACCGCATCGAGCT
GAAGGGCATCGACTTCAAGGAGGACGGCAACATCCTGGGGCACAAGCTGGAGTACAACTACAACAGCCAC
AACGTCTATATCATGGCCGACAAGCAGAAGAACGGCATCAAGGTGAACTTCAAGATCCGCCACAACATCG
AGGACGGCAGCGTGCAGCTCGCCGACCACTACCAGCAGAACACCCCCATCGGCGACGGCCCCGTGCTGCT
GCCCGACAACCACTACCTGAGCACCCAGTCCGCCCTGAGCAAAGACCCCAACGAGAAGCGCGATCACATG
GTCCTGCTGGAGTTCGTGACCGCCGCCGGGATCACTCTCGGCATGGACGAGCTGTACAAGTAAAGCGGCC
TCGAGAATTCACGCGTGGTACCTCTAGAGTCGACCCAACAACAACAATTGCATTCATTTTATGTTTCAGG
TTCAGGGGGAGATGTGGGAGGTTTTTTAAAGCAAGTAAAACCTCTACAAATGTGGTAAAATCCGATAAGG
ATCGATCCGGGCTGGCGTAATAGCGAAGAGGCCCGCACCGATCGCCCTTCCCAACAGTTGCGCAGCCTGA
ATGGCGAATGG
[124 nt withheld, positions 1692-1815]
C
[91 nt withheld, positions 1817-1907]
A
[49 nt withheld, positions 1909-1957]
CCTTTGACGTTGGAGTCCACGTTCTTT
[37 nt withheld, positions 1985-2021]
ACCCTATCTCGGTCTATTCTTTTGATTTATAAGGGATTTTGCCGATTTCGGCCTATTGGTTAAAAAATGA
GCTGATTTAACAAAAATTTAACGCGAATTTTAACAAAATATTAACGCTTACAATTTCCTGATGCGGTATT
TTCTCCTTACGCATCTGTGCGGTATTTCACACCGCATACGCGGATCTGCGCAGCACCATGGCCTGAAATA
ACCTCTGAAAGAGGAACTTGGTTAGGTACCTTCTGAGGCGGAAAGAACCAGCTGTGGAATGTGTGTCAGT
TAGGGTGTGGAAAGTCCCCAGGCTCCCCAGCAGGCAGAAGTATGCAAAGCATGCATCTCAATTAGTCAGC
AACCAGGTGTGGAAAGTCCCCAGGCTCCCCAGCAGGCAGAAGTATGCAAAGCATGCATCTCAATTAGTCA
GCAACCATAGTCCCGCCCCTAACTCCGCCCATCCCGCCCCTAACTCCGCCCAGTTCCGCCCATTCTCCGC
CCCATGGCTGACTAATTTTTTTTATTTATGCAGAGGCCGAGGCCGCCTCGGCCTCTGAGCTATTCCAGAA
GTAGTGAGGAGGCTTTTTTGGAGGATCAAACGACGCCTTGCAACAAGCTGAGAAAAAACCAGGATCGGCA
AGGAAGGATTTTCAACGGAAACGTTGGCATCACCGGGTATAAAAAGGGGCCAATTTTTTTGTTGATTTGT
TGCGCGAATTCTTGCTTTCGGCATCGAATTCAAGGGAGAAGGAGTCGATTCACACATACAACAAGATCCT
AGGCTTTTGCAAAAAGCTTGATTCTTCTGACACAACAGTCTCGAACTTAAGGCTAGAGCCACCATGATTG
AACAAGATGGATTGCACGCAGGTTCTCCGGCCGCTTGGGTGGAGAGGCTATTCGGCTATGACTGGGCACA
ACAGACAATCGGCTGCTCTGATGCCGCCGTGTTCCGGCTGTCAGCGCAGGGGCGCCCGGTTCTTTTTGTC
AAGACCGACCTGTCCGGTGCCCTGAATGAACTGCAGGACGAGGCAGCGCGGCTATCGTGGCTGGCCACGA
CGGGCGTTCCTTGCGCAGCTGTGCTCGACGTTGTCACTGAAGCGGGAAGGGACTGGCTGCTATTGGGCGA
AGTGCCGGGGCAGGATCTCCTGTCATCTCACCTTGCTCCTGCCGAGAAAGTATCCATCATGGCTGATGCA
ATGCGGCGGCTGCATACGCTTGATCCGGCTACCTGCCCATTCGACCACCAAGCGAAACATCGCATCGAGC
GAGCACGTACTCGGATGGAAGCCGGTCTTGTCGATCAGGATGATCTGGACGAAGAGCATCAGGGGCTCGC
GCCAGCCGAACTGTTCGCCAGGCTCAAGGCGCGCATGCCCGACGGCGAGGATCTCGTCGTGACCCATGGC
GATGCCTGCTTGCCGAATATCATGGTGGAAAATGGCCGCTTTTCTGGATTCATCGACTGTGGCCGGCTGG
GTGTGGCGGACCGCTATCAGGACATAGCGTTGGCTACCCGTGATATTGCTGAAGAGCTTGGCGGCGAATG
GGCTGACCGCTTCCTCGTGCTTTACGGTATCGCCGCTCCCGATTCGCAGCGCATCGCCTTCTATCGCCTT
CTTGACGAGTTCTTCTGAGCGGGACTCTGGGGTTCGAAATGACCGACCAAGCGACGCCCAACCTGCCATC
ACGATGGCCGCAATAAAATATCTTTATTTTCATTACATCTGTGTGTTGGTTTTTTGTGTGAATCGATAGC
GATAAGGATCCGCGTATGGTGCACTCTCAGTACAATCTGCTCTGATGCCGCATAGTTAAGCCAGCCCCGA
CACCCGCCAACACCCGCTGACGCGCCCTGACGGGCTTGTCTGCTCCCGGCATCCGCTTACAGACAAGCTG
TGACCGTCTCCGGGAGCTGCATGTGTCAGAGGTTTTCACCGTCATCACCGAAACGCGCGAGACGAAAGGG
CCTCGTGATACGCCTATTTTTATAGGTTAATGTCATGATAATAATGGTTTCTTAGACGTCAGGTGGCACT
TTTCGGGGAAATGTGCGCGGAACCCCTATTTGTTTATTTTTCTAAATACATTCAAATATGTATCCGCTCA
TGAGACAATAACCCTGATAAATGCTTCAATAATATTGAAAAAGGAAGAGTATGAGTATTCAACATTTCCG
TGTCGCCCTTATTCCCTTTTTTGCGGCATTTTGCCTTCCTGTTTTTGCTCACCCAGAAACGCTGGTGAAA
GTAAAAGATGCTGAAGATCAGTTGGGTGCACGAGTGGGTTACATCGAACTGGATCTCAACAGCGGTAAGA
TCCTTGAGAGTTTTCGCCCCGAAGAACGTTTTCCAATGATGAGCACTTTTAAAGTTCTGCTATGTGGCGC
GGTATTATCCCGTATTGACGCCGGGCAAGAGCAACTCGGTCGCCGCATACACTATTCTCAGAATGACTTG
GTTGAGTACTCACCAGTCACAGAAAAGCATCTTACGGATGGCATGACAGTAAGAGAATTATGCAGTGCTG
CCATAACCATGAGTGATAACACTGCGGCCAACTTACTTCTGACAACGATCGGAGGACCGAAGGAGCTAAC
CGCTTTTTTGCACAACATGGGGGATCATGTAACTCGCCTTGATCGTTGGGAACCGGAGCTGAATGAAGCC
ATACCAAACGACGAGCGTGACACCACGATGCCTGTAGCAATGGCAACAACGTTGCGCAAACTATTAACTG
GCGAACTACTTACTCTAGCTTCCCGGCAACAATTAATAGACTGGATGGAGGCGGATAAAGTTGCAGGACC
ACTTCTGCGCTCGGCCCTTCCGGCTGGCTGGTTTATTGCTGATAAATCTGGAGCCGGTGAGCGTGGGTCT
CGCGGTATCATTGCAGCACTGGGGCCAGATGGTAAGCCCTCCCGTATCGTAGTTATCTACACGACGGGGA
GTCAGGCAACTATGGATGAACGAAATAGACAGATCGCTGAGATAGGTGCCTCACTGATTAAGCATTGGTA
ACTGTCAGACCAAGTTTACTCATATATACTTTAGATTGATTTAAAACTTCATTTTTAATTTAAAAGGATC
TAGGTGAAGATCCTTTTTGATAATCTCATGACCAAAATCCCTTAACGTGAGTTTTCGTTCCACTGAGCGT
CAGACCCCGTAGAAAAGATCAAAGGATCTTCTTGAGATCCTTTTTTTCTGCGCGTAATCTGCTGCTTGCA
AACAAAAAAACCACCGCTACCAGCGGTGGTTTGTTTGCCGGATCAAGAGCTACCAACTCTTTTTCCGAAG
GTAACTGGCTTCAGCAGAGCGCAGATACCAAATACTGTTCTTCTAGTGTAGCCGTAGTTAGGCCACCACT
TCAAGAACTCTGTAGCACCGCCTACATACCTCGCTCTGCTAATCCTGTTACCAGTGGCTGCTGCCAGTGG
CGATAAGTCGTGTCTTACCGGGTTGGACTCAAGACGATAGTTACCGGATAAGGCGCAGCGGTCGGGCTGA
ACGGGGGGTTCGTGCACACAGCCCAGCTTGGAGCGAACGACCTACACCGAACTGAGATACCTACAGCGTG
AGCTATGAGAAAGCGCCACGCTTCCCGAAGGGAGAAAGGCGGACAGGTATCCGGTAAGCGGCAGGGTCGG
AACAGGAGAGCGCACGAGGGAGCTTCCAGGGGGAAACGCCTGGTATCTTTATAGTCCTGTCGGGTTTCGC
CACCTCTGACTTGAGCGTCGATTTTTGTGATGCTCGTCAGGGGGGCGGAGCCTATGGAAAAACGCCAGCA
ACGCGGCCTTTTTACGGTTCCTGGCCTTTTGCTGGCCTTTTGCTCACATGGCTCGAC
